>Addgene plasmid #47283 | TAL3564 | depositor partial sequence | sequence record 67370 | Insert sequence
ATGGACTACAAAGACCATGACGGTGATTATAAAGATCATGACATCGATTACAAGGATGACGATGACAAGA
TGGCCCCCAAGAAGAAGAGGAAGGTGGGCATTCACCGCGGGGTACCTATGGTGGACTTGAGGACACTCGG
TTATTCGCAACAGCAACAGGAGAAAATCAAGCCTAAGGTCAGGAGCACCGTCGCGCAACACCACGAGGCG
CTTGTGGGGCATGGCTTCACTCATGCGCATATTGTCGCGCTTTCACAGCACCCTGCGGCGCTTGGGACGG
TGGCTGTCAAATACCAAGATATGATTGCGGCCCTGCCCGAAGCCACGCACGAGGCAATTGTAGGGGTCGG
TAAACAGTGGTCGGGAGCGCGAGCACTTGAGGCGCTGCTGACTGTGGCGGGTGAGCTTAGGGGGCCTCCG
CTCCAGCTCGACACCGGGCAGCTGCTGAAGATCGCGAAGAGAGGGGGAGTAACAGCGGTAGAGGCAGTGC
ACGCCTGGCGCAATGCGCTCACCGGGGCCCCCTTGAACCTGACCCCAGACCAGGTAGTCGCAATCGCGAA
CAATAATGGGGGAAAGCAAGCCCTGGAAACCGTGCAAAGGTTGTTGCCGGTCCTTTGTCAAGACCACGGC
CTTACACCGGAGCAAGTCGTGGCCATTGCAAATAATAACGGTGGCAAACAGGCTCTTGAGACGGTTCAGA
GACTTCTCCCAGTTCTCTGTCAAGCCCACGGGCTGACTCCCGATCAAGTTGTAGCGATTGCGTCGAACAT
TGGAGGGAAACAAGCATTGGAGACTGTCCAACGGCTCCTTCCCGTGTTGTGTCAAGCCCACGGTTTGACG
CCTGCACAAGTGGTCGCCATCGCCTCGAATGGCGGCGGTAAGCAGGCGCTGGAAACAGTACAGCGCCTGC
TGCCTGTACTGTGCCAGGATCATGGACTGACCCCAGACCAGGTAGTCGCAATCGCGTCAAACGGAGGGGG
AAAGCAAGCCCTGGAAACCGTGCAAAGGTTGTTGCCGGTCCTTTGTCAAGACCACGGCCTTACACCGGAG
CAAGTCGTGGCCATTGCAAGCAATGGGGGTGGCAAACAGGCTCTTGAGACGGTTCAGAGACTTCTCCCAG
TTCTCTGTCAAGCCCACGGGCTGACTCCCGATCAAGTTGTAGCGATTGCGTCCAACGGTGGAGGGAAACA
AGCATTGGAGACTGTCCAACGGCTCCTTCCCGTGTTGTGTCAAGCCCACGGTTTGACGCCTGCACAAGTG
GTCGCCATCGCCTCGAATGGCGGCGGTAAGCAGGCGCTGGAAACAGTACAGCGCCTGCTGCCTGTACTGT
GCCAGGATCATGGACTGACCCCAGACCAGGTAGTCGCAATCGCGTCACATGACGGGGGAAAGCAAGCCCT
GGAAACCGTGCAAAGGTTGTTGCCGGTCCTTTGTCAAGACCACGGCCTTACACCGGAGCAAGTCGTGGCC
ATTGCATCCCACGACGGTGGCAAACAGGCTCTTGAGACGGTTCAGAGACTTCTCCCAGTTCTCTGTCAAG
CCCACGGGCTGACTCCCGATCAAGTTGTAGCGATTGCGTCGCATGACGGAGGGAAACAAGCATTGGAGAC
TGTCCAACGGCTCCTTCCCGTGTTGTGTCAAGCCCACGGTTTGACGCCTGCACAAGTGGTCGCCATCGCC
AACAACAACGGCGGTAAGCAGGCGCTGGAAACAGTACAGCGCCTGCTGCCTGTACTGTGCCAGGATCATG
GACTGACCCCAGACCAGGTAGTCGCAATCGCGTCAAACGGAGGGGGAAAGCAAGCCCTGGAAACCGTGCA
AAGGTTGTTGCCGGTCCTTTGTCAAGACCACGGCCTTACACCGGAGCAAGTCGTGGCCATTGCATCCCAC
GACGGTGGCAAACAGGCTCTTGAGACGGTTCAGAGACTTCTCCCAGTTCTCTGTCAAGCCCACGGGCTGA
CTCCCGATCAAGTTGTAGCGATTGCGTCCAACGGTGGAGGGAAACAAGCATTGGAGACTGTCCAACGGCT
CCTTCCCGTGTTGTGTCAAGCCCACGGTTTGACGCCTGCACAAGTGGTCGCCATCGCCAACAACAACGGC
GGTAAGCAGGCGCTGGAAACAGTACAGCGCCTGCTGCCTGTACTGTGCCAGGATCATGGACTGACACCCG
AACAGGTGGTCGCCATTGCTTCCCACGACGGAGGACGGCCAGCCTTGGAG
