>Addgene plasmid #47283 | TAL3564 | addgene partial sequence | sequence record 69290 | JDS-TALEN-F 5'-TAGGGGTCGGTAAACAGTGG-3'
TGGCGGGTGAGCTTAGGGGGCCTCCGCTCCAGCTCGACACCGGGCAGCTGCTGAAGATCGCGAAGAGAGG
GGGAGTAACAGCGGTAGAGGCAGTGCACGCCTGGCGCAATGCGCTCACCGGGGCCCCCTTGAACCTGACC
CCAGACCAGGTAGTCGCAATCGCGAACAATAATGGGGGAAAGCAAGCCCTGGAAACCGTGCAAAGGTTGT
TGCCGGTCCTTTGTCAAGACCACGGCCTTACACCGGAGCAAGTCGTGGCCATTGCAAATAATAACGGTGG
CAAACAGGCTCTTGAGACGGTTCAGAGACTTCTCCCAGTTCTCTGTCAAGCCCACGGGCTGACTCCCGAT
CAAGTTGTAGCGATTGCGTCGAACATTGGAGGGAAACAAGCATTGGAGACTGTCCAACGGCTCCTTCCCG
TGTTGTGTCAAGCCCACGGTTTGACGCCTGCACAAGTGGTCGCCATCGCCTCGAATGGCGGCGGTAAGCA
GGCGCTGGAAACAGTACAGCGCCTGCTGCCTGTACTGTGCCAGGATCATGGACTGACCCCAGACCAGGTA
GTCGCAATCGCGTCAAACGGAGGGGGAAAGCAAGCCCTGGAAACCGTGCAAAGGTTGTTGCCGGTCCTTT
GTCAAGACCACGGCCTTACACCGGAGCAAGTCGTGGCCATTGCAAGCAATGGGGGTGGCAAACAGGCTCT
TGAGACGGTTCAGAGACTTCTCCCAGTTCTCTGTCAAGCCCACGGGCTGACTCCCGATCAAGTTGTAGCG
ATTGCGTCCAACGGTGGAGGGAAACAAGCATTGGAGACTGTCCAACGGCTCCTTCCCGTGTTGTGTCAAG
CCCACGGTTTGAC
