[The description below was written by a language model from this plasmid's Addgene catalogue record.]
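Description:
TAL3564 is a TALEN expression plasmid built on the JDS71 backbone, a mammalian expression vector that also carries a T7 promoter. It encodes the "left" monomer of a TALE nuclease pair designed against the zebrafish (D. rerio) Sun1 gene. The plasmid is maintained in E. coli as a high-copy construct under ampicillin selection. The record does not include a feature table, so the origin of replication and other backbone elements are not itemised.

The insert, about 1.4 kb, is an engineered array of TAL effector repeats that specifies recognition of a defined DNA half-site in Sun1. It was cloned into the 6.4 kb backbone through BsmBI sites that were destroyed in the process, as is typical of type IIS seamless assembly. The backbone supplies the flanking protein context: an N-terminal 3X Flag tag for detection and a C-terminal wild-type FokI nuclease domain, so the full open reading frame is a Flag-tagged TALE–FokI fusion. Because FokI cleaves only as a dimer, this monomer is meant to be used with a partner "right" TALEN that binds the opposite strand nearby. Together they produce a double-strand break in the spacer between the two half-sites, and error-prone repair of that break can give rise to disruptive indels.

Transcription is driven by the CMV promoter for direct expression in cells, with a BGH-derived 3′ region implied by the listed sequencing primer. The T7 designation indicates the construct can also serve as a template for in vitro transcription, which suits mRNA delivery into zebrafish embryos. The associated work concerns targeted gene disruption in somatic zebrafish cells with engineered TALENs.
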