Addgene plasmid #47283: TAL3564
Depositing lab: Keith Joung. Depositing organization: Massachusetts General Hospital. Publication: Targeted gene disruption in somatic zebrafish cells using engineered TALENs. Sander JD, Cade L, Khayter C, Reyon D, Peterson RT, Joung JK, Yeh JR. Nat Biotechnol. 2011 Aug 5;29(8):697-8. doi: 10.1038/nbt.1934. PubMed 21822241.
Backbone
  Vector backbone: JDS71
  Backbone manufacturer: Addgene plasmid #32287
  Backbone size w/o insert (bp): 6447
  Vector type: Mammalian Expression ; T7
Growth in bacteria
  Bacterial resistance: Ampicillin, 100 μg/mL
  Growth temperature: 37°C
  Growth strain: XL1 Blue
  Copy number: High Copy
Gene/Insert
  Gene/Insert name: ZebrafishCommunity-Sun1-left (alt name: Sun1)
  Species: D. rerio (zebrafish)
  Insert size (bp): 1430
  Promoter: CMV
  Tag / fusion protein: 3X Flag (N terminal on backbone); WT FOKI (C terminal on backbone)
  Cloning method: Restriction Enzyme; 5′ cloning site BsmBI (destroyed during cloning); 3′ cloning site BsmBI (destroyed during cloning)
  Sequencing primers: 5′ CMV-F; 3′ BGH-rev
Terms and licenses: Academic/Nonprofit Terms; Industry Terms: Not Available to Industry
Depositor comments: Target binding site: TGGATTTTTCCCGTCTGC It is strongly recommended that users perform a diagnostic digest to verify this plasmid prior to use. For example, a double digest of the plasmid with BamHI and KpnI should result in two bands at 2.3kb and 5.8kb.
How to cite: TAL3564 was a gift from Keith Joung (Addgene plasmid # 47283 ; http://n2t.net/addgene:47283 ; RRID:Addgene_47283)
